>Addgene plasmid #234926 | pVTHV3-(nV+AtbZIP63-cV) | addgene full sequence | sequence record 475762 | Addgene NGS Result
AATTCGAGCTCATTCGAGCTCCAGAACGATCTCAGTTAGGTCATGGGAAAGCTGATATTCATCCCTCTGA
GACTCTATATAATTAAATGCGTTTGGGGGATTAGCTAATTGAGAATCCATATAGAGAAATATGGCCGCGC
AGCGACGCCGGTTGAAGAATATGAACAAGGAATAAGATGAACAAGGAAGAAGATGAACAAGCAATAATTT
AATTAATTATTGTTAATAAGCATAAATTATGAAAATAATTTTGATGGTAATGAAAGTATTATAAATAATA
TTTAGGAGAAAATATTGTTAAGGAAATATCTGGTTATGTTTATTTGTTAAGGTATATGGGTTTTTATAGA
AACCCAGGAGCAGCTATGGTAAGAAACCCAGGACTCAAAAAATGCCTCTCAACTTCTCTCATATGTTGCG
GAGTCTGGAGTCCCATTTATACCATAGAAAGCATTGGGGGTATAGCATGGTAATTTCACATCGGACTCCA
TACCGCGGCCATCTATATAATATTACTGATGGCCGCGCGAAGTCCCGGTATGCCTTTTCAGCCGTTGGAT
CTGGAGCCGTACCTTTTTCGCGTTCCCATTTTGCCCCTGGAGTCCCGAGCTATTTACGACCCCCTGCCAC
CGAGTCCCCTTCGTGGAGCGCTCTTCGTCCAACACGTGTCCCAACTTTTGCGCATTTTTGACTACCTGTC
GCGCACTTGAATTAAAGTTGCCCTTTTATTTTCTTCCAATTATTTTGCGGCTGAGTAGTCTAGATAATTG
TGACAACTTAGTGAGCAAGTTGTAGGAGGACCCTATCCGTCTGGGAAAATAATTGGGTTTTCACGTGTAC
CAATGGGAAATAATATGTATAGCCTATTTAATTTAGAAAATTAAATAGTTTTAGTAATTCCTATATAATA
GCGTTTACTAGTCTGGGTAAAATTCGTGATCTGGATTTTAGTATGGATTTTGGTTTTAGGAATTAGAAAT
TTTATTGATAGAAGTATTTTACAAATACAAATACATACTAAGGGTTTCTTATATGCTCAACACATGAGCG
AAACCCTATAGGAACCCTAATTCCCTTATCTGGGAACTACTCACACATTATTATGGAGAAACTCGAGCTT
GTCGATCGACAGATCCCGGTCGGCATCTACTCTTACTTGTACAGCTCGTCCATGCCGCCGGTGGAGTGGC
GGCCCTCGGCGCGTTCGTACTGTTCCACGATGGTGTAGTCCTCGTTGTGGGAGGTGATGTCCAACTTGAT
GTTGACGTTGTAGGCGCCGGGCAGCTGCACGGGCTTCTTGGCCTTGTAGGTGGTCTTGACCTCAGCGTCG
TAGTGGCCGCCGTCCTTCAGCTTCAGCCTCTGCTTGATCTCGCCCTTCAGGGCGCCGTCCTCGGGGTACA
TCCGCTCGGAGGAGGCCTCCCAGCCCATGGTCTTCTTCTGCATTACGGGGCCGTCGGAGGGGAAGTTGGT
GCCGCGCAGCTTCACCTTGTAGATGAACTCGCCGTCCTGCAGGGAGGAGTCCTGGGTCACGGTCACCACG
CCGCCGTCCTCGAAGTTCATCACGCGCTCCCACTTGAAGCCCTCGGGGAAGGACAGCTTCAAGTAGTCGG
GGATGTCGGCGGGGTGCTTCACGTAGGCCTTGGAGCCGTACATGAACTGAGGGGACAGGATGTCCCAGGC
GAAGGGCAGGGGGCCACCCTTGGTCACCTTCAGCTTGGCGGTCTGGGTGCCCTCGTAGGGGCGGCCCTCG
CCCTCGCCCTCGATCTCGAACTCGTGGCCGTTCACGGAGCCCTCCATGTGCACCTTGAAGCGCATGAACT
CCTTGATGATGGCCATGTTATCCTCCTCGCCCTTGCTCACCATGGATCCAGAACTCGTAAACTTCGTAAC
CGCCTTAGTCCCTTCAGAAACAGCATGTTTCGCCAACTCTCCAGGCAACACAAGTCTCACCGCAGTCTGA
ATCTCCCTAGAAGTAATCGTCGGCTTCTTGTTGTACCTCGCAAGCTTCGAAGACTCACCAGCAAGTTTCT
CAAAGATATCATTGATGAAACTGTTCATGATTCCCATGGCTTTGCTGGAGATTCCGATATCTGGATGAAC
TTGCTTCAACACCTTGAAGATGTAGATCTTGTATGTCTCAACGTTCTTCTTTGATCTCTTCTTCTTCTTG
TCTCCGGCGCCGGCTGGTTCCTTCGGGAGTTTCTTTCCGGCTTTTGGTTTCTTCTCTGCCGCTGCTGCTG
GTTCGGCTGCCGGAGTTTTCTCTGCCGGTTTCTTCTCCGCTGGTTTCTTATCTGCCTTCGCCATCTGTCC
TCTCCAAATGAAATGAACTTCCTTATATAGAGGAAGGGTCTTGCGAAGGATAGTGGGATTGTGCGTCATC
CCTTACGTCAGTGGAGATATCACATCAATCCACTTGCTTTGAAGACGTGGTTGGAACGTCTTCTTTTTCC
ACGATGCTCCTCGTGGGTGGGGGTCCATCTTTGGGACCACTGTCGGCAGAGGCATCTTCAACGATGGCCT
TTCCTTTATCGCAATGATGGCATTTGTAGGAGCCACCTTCCTTTTCCACTATCTTCACAATAAAGTGACA
GATAGCTGGGCAATGGAATCCGAGGAGGTTTCCGGATATTACCCTTTGTTGAAAAGTCTCAATTGCCCTT
TGGTCTTCTGAGACTGTATCGATCTGGATTTTAGTACTGGATTTTGGTTTTAGGAATTAGAAATTTTATT
GATAGAAGTATTTTACAAATACAAATACATACTAAGGGTTTCTTATATGCTCAACACATGAGCGAAACCC
TATAGGAACCCTAATTCCCTTATCTGGGAACTACTCACACATTATTATGGAGAAATTACTTGTACAGCTC
GTCCATGCCGAGAGTGATCCCGGCGGCGGTCACGAACTCCAGCAGGACCATGTGATCGCGCTTCTCGTTG
GGGTCCATGAGACCCTGATCCCCAACGCTTCGAATACGTTTCTGCAGATGTTCCAAGCTCTCAACTCTAC
GCATCGAAGCTGTTCTGTTCATCTTGCACCCTATCAAGGCCTTGCCTTTGTTCCCCGAGCTAATGATCTC
TGGTGTAGTCACTTGGCTGCTTGTAGTGTCTGGAGAATTTGATGTCTCTGAAGGAAGAGAGACAGTTGAA
ACAATCTGAGGCATATTGTGGAACATTGGGTTAAAGCCAGTGAGTCTCTTCACTGTCTCTTCAGCCATTT
TCACCTTTGCTCGTAGTGTCTCAATATTGGCTTTTAAAACTCTGTTTTCTACAGATGCATCATTGAATGT
TTGAGTTACATCAGTGAGACCCTTCATGAGTTTTGAATTCTCTACACGAAGCTGTGAAACTTGTGTCTCT
AGCTCACTCAAGTGTGCTTGCTTTCTTCTTCTGGACCGTCTAGCTGATTCTCTATTAGAGAGCATCCTTT
TAACGCGTTTAACATTAGTAGGGTTCATATTAGTTTCACCATCAGCTTCTTCTTCATCACCAGAGAGCTC
AGATCCACTTGTTATAGCACTGCTCATCATTGGTGTAGCTTTGGAAGAAGCAAGAGAGGCTTGTTCTGAT
TCATTGGCTCCACCATTGTCAGATCTACCAGAAGTATCCTGAGGTTTGATGAAAGTTCCCCTTTTCATGG
CGACAGCAGCACAAGCAAGATTAAGTTTACTCTTGAGAAATGCTCTGTATTCCTCTGAATCTACAGGAAC
ATTAGGAGGAGAGGAGACGGAAACACCACACGCCGTCGTAGATTCTCCGTCGTCTGCAGCGGCGGAGGAT
TCTTGTATGAAACGATTGAATGCCCATTCGGAAGCACTGCGATTCAACGACGTCATTCCATTAACCGACC
AGTGATGGTTACCGGAGATTTCTTCGTCGGAGAAAACTTTTTCCATGGTACCCTGTCCTCTCCAAATGAA
ATGAACTTCCTTATATAGAGGAAGGGTCTTGCGAAGGATAGTGGGATTGTGCGTCATCCCTTACGTCAGT
GGAGATATCACATCAATCCACTTGCTTTGAAGACGTGGTTGGAACGTCTTCTTTTTCCACGATGCTCCTC
GTGGGTGGGGGTCCATCTTTGGGACCACTGTCGGCAGAGGCATCTTCAACGATGGCCTTTCCTTTATCGC
AATGATGGCATTTGTAGGAGCCACCTTCCTTTTCCACTATCTTCACAATAAAGTGACAGATAGCTGGGCA
ATGGAATCCGAGGAGGTTTCCGGATATTACCCTTTGTTGAAAAGTCTCAATTGCCCTTTGGTCTTCTGAG
ACTGTATCGATCTGGATTTTAGTACTGGATTTTGGTTTTAGGAATTAGAAATTTTATTGATAGAAGTATT
TTACAAATACAAATACATACTAAGGGTTTCTTATATGCTCAACACATGAGCGAAACCCTATAGGAACCCT
AATTCCCTTATCTGGGAACTACTCACACATTATTATGGAGAAATTAGTCTTTGCTCAGGGCGGACTGGTA
GCTCAGGTAGTGGTTGTCGGGCAGCAGCACGGGGCCGTCGCCGATGGGGGTGTTCTGCTGGTAGTGGTCG
GCGAGCTGCACGCCGCCGTCCTCGATGTTGTGGCGGATCTTGAAGTTGGCCTTGATGCCGTTCTTCTGCT
TGTCGGCGGTGATATAGACGTTGTGGCTGTTGTAGTTGTACTCCAGCTTGTGCCCCAGGATGTTGCCGTC
CTCCTTGAAGTCGATGCCCTTCAGCTCGATGCGGTTCACCAGGGTGTCGCCCTCGAACTTCACCTCGGCG
CGGGTCTTGTAGTTGCCGTCGTCCTTGAAGAAGATGGTGCGCTCCTGGACGTAGCCTTCGGGCATGGCGG
ACTTGAAGAAGTCGTGCTGCTTCATGTGGTCGGGGTAGCGGGCGAAGCACTGCAGGCCGTAGCCCAGGGT
GGTCACGAGGGTGGGCCAGGGCACGGGCAGCTTGCCGGTGGTGCAGATCAGCTTCAGGGTCAGCTTGCCG
TAGGTGGCATCGCCCTCGCCCTCGCCGGACACGCTGAACTTGTGGCCGTTTACGTCGCCGTCCAGCTCGA
CCAGGATGGGCACCACCCCGGTGAACAGCTCCTCGCCCTTGCTCACCATGGTCTCGGATCTCATTGCCCC
CCGGATCTGCGAAAGCTCGAGAGAGATAGATTTGTAGAGAGAGACTGGTGATTTCAGCGTGTCCTCTCCA
AATGAAATGAACTTCCTTATATAGAGGAAGGGTCTTGCGAAGGATAGTGGGATTGTGCGTCATCCCTTAC
GTCAGTGGAGATATCACATCAATCCACTTGCTTTGAAGACGTGGTTGGAACGTCTTCTTTTTCCACGATG
CTCCTCGTGGGTGGGGGTCCATCTTTGGGACCACTGTCGGCAGAGGCATCTTGAACGATAGCCTTTCCTT
TATCGCAATGATGGCATTTGTAGGTGCCACCTTCCTTTTCTACTGTCCTTTTGATGAAGTGACAGATAGC
TGGGCAATGGAATCCGAGGAGGTTTCCCGATATTACCCTTTGTTGAAAAGTCTCAATAGCCCTTTGGTCT
TCTGAGACTGTATCTTTGATATTCTTGGAGTAGACGAGAGTGTCGTGCTCCACCATGTTCACATCAATCC
ACTTGCTTTGAAGACGTGGTTGGAACGTCTTCTTTTTCCACGATGCTCCTCGTGGGTGGGGGTCCATCTT
TGGGACCACTGTCGGCAGAGGCATCTTGAACGATAGCCTTTCCTTTATCGCAATGATGGCATTTGTAGGT
GCCACCTTCCTTTTCTACTGTCCTTTTGATGAAGTGACAGATAGCTGGGCAATGGAATCCGAGGAGGTTT
CCCGATATTACCCTTTGTTGAAAAGTCTCAATAGCCCTTTGGTCTTCTGAGACTGTATCTTTGATATTCT
TGGAGTAGACGAGAGTGTCGTGCTCCACCATGTTGGCAAGCTGCTCTAGCTCACGTTGACGGAAACTGCA
GAACGATCTCAGTTAGGTCATGGGAAAGCTGATATTCATCCCTCTGAGACTCTATATAATTAAATGCGTT
TGGGGGATTAGCTAATTGAGAATCCATATAGAGAAATATGGCCGCGCAGCGACGCCGGTTGAAGAATATG
AACAAGGAATAAGATGAACAAGGAAGAAGATGAACAAGCAATAATTTAATTAATTATTGTTAATAAGCAT
AAATTATGAAAATAATTTTGATGGTAATGAAAGTATTATAAATAATATTTAGGAGAAAATATTGTTAAGG
AAATATCTGGTTATGTTTATTTGTTAAGGTATATGGGTTTTTATAGAAACCCAGGAGCAGCTATGGTAAG
AAACCCAGGACTCAAAAAATGCCTCTCAACTTCTCTCATATGTTGCGGAGTCTGGAGTCCCATTTATACC
ATAGAAAGCATTGGGGGTATAGCATGGTAATTTCACATCGGACTCCATACCGCGGCCATCTATATAATAT
TACTGATGGCCGCGCGAAGTCCCGGTATGCCTTTTCAGCCGTTGGATCTGGAGCCGTACCTTTTTCGCGT
TCCCATTTTGCCCCTGGAGTCCCGAGCTATTTACGACCCCCTGCCACCGAGTCCCCTTCGTGGAGCGCTC
TTCGTCCAACACGTGTCCCAACTTTTGCGCATTTTTGACTACCTGTCGCGCACTTGAATTAAAGTTGCCC
TTTTATTTTCTTCCAATTATTTTGCGGCTGAGTAGTCTAGTGGATCCCCCGGAGCTCCACTTGGGATAGG
TTAAGAAAATATGTCTGGCTTGTAAACGAAAAGAATCGGGGTTTCTAGGCATTTTTTAAATAGTGACCCA
GGACTCAAAAACTAGCTCTCAACTTCTCTCATATGTTGTGGAGTCTGGAGTCCTTTATATATGTTTACGC
TATAGAAGGCATTTGGGGACTCTCCCGGGCCCACCATAGGACTCCATACCGCGGCCATCTATATAATATT
ACTGATGGCCGCGCGGATTTTGGAGCCCCCTTTTGTCGTTAGCGCGACCTTTAATTCAAATTAAAGGTTG
CTTTTTTCTATCGTCCGATCATTTTGCGCCTGACTAGCCTAGATATTAGCAACAACTTCGCGGCTAAGTT
GTTGACCGTCAAGTATAAATTAATGGGCTTATGGCCTAATGGGTATAGAGCAAAATGGCATGCCTGCAGA
CTAGTGCTTTACTCTGATCCGCAGATATTTCATCAGGAAAGAGCTTTGCAAGTTCCTTCATTGTAGCATC
AATAATTTCTGAGTCACTACATGCAATCCATTCTTCTGCTGGGGCAAAAACTAACTCCAACATGGATTGG
TTTGGATTGTAATATTCCTTACATGTTACAGACATGTCAGCATAAACACTTAAAAGCGGGCTTCTGCTAA
AGAGTAGATGATCATAGGTGTTCTTCAATTTCCTATCAAACCAGATGTGAACGTTGATAACTGGAACTCC
AACTAATTTCTCTAATTTCTTGAAGTATGAAATCTCTCTCCAGTCTTCAGGCACTAGTGAATTCGCTAGC
GTTAACTGGCCATAATCCTGTGTATGCAACGTTGAAAATTCGGATCTATTTTTACGATTCGATCATGAAT
TAATAAAATTTAAATTTTATTGAATGATTTTCTAGTACATAACTGACATACGACTTATCAGTTGCGAAAC
GAACAGCTCTAATTACATTGTTAAGTGAAATTACGCCTAATTCGTCTAAGTACAACATAACCAACTGTTT
AAACCTAATTAAATAAGTCGACCCAGAAGCTGTCAGAGATGTCGTCCAGACTTGGAAGTTCAGGTAAGCT
TTGTGGAGATGCAACGCTCTCCGTAAGTTGTGGTTGAATCGGATCTGGACGTGGTATATACGCGTCCTGG
TGTATAGCAGATCCTCTACTCCGTATATCTTGAAATATAGGGGATTTATTATCTCCCAGATATACACGCC
ATTCTCTGCCTGACGTGCAGTGATGATTTCCCCTGTGCGTGAATCCATGACCGGTGCAGCCTATGTGGAA
GTATATGGTGCACCCACAGTTTAGATCAATGCGTCGTCGTCTAATCGCCCTCCTCTTGGCTTGCCTGTGT
GCCTTCTTGATAGAGGGGGGCGTCGAGAGTGATGAAGATAACATTCTTGAGAGTCCAATGTTTGAGCGAC
GCATTTTCCGCTTTATCCAGGAAATCTTTATAGCTGGATCCCTCGCCTGGATTGCAAAGCACGATTGAAG
GGATCCCTCCTTTAATTTGAACTGGTTTCCCGTACTTGCAATTTGACTGCCAGTCTTTTTGGGCCCCAAG
AAGCTCTTTCCAATGCTTTAGCTTTAGGTATTGCGGTGCTACGTCATCAATGACGTTATAGGCAACATTA
TTCGAGTACACTCGATTATTGAAGTCCAGGTGTCCACTGAGGTAATTATGTGGGCCTAAAGCACGAGCCC
ACATCGTCTTGCCCGTTCTAGAATCACCTTCCACTATGAGACTAACTGGTCTTACAGGCCGCGCAGCGGG
ACCCATTCCAAAATAATCATCCGCCCATTCTTGCATCTGTTCAGGAACGTTAGTGAAAGAGGAAAGTGGA
AATGGAGGGACCCATTGTTCAGGCGCCTTTTTGAAAAGGCGTTCCAAGTTCGCTGTAATGTTATGGTAAC
TCACGATGAACGCCCTTGGATCTCCGGCCCGGATAATTGCAAGAGCTTCCGCCAAACTAGGTGCATTGAT
GGCGTTATAATAGACGTCGTCTTTATTCTTCTTTGTACCCCCAGGCACTTTGAACTGTCCGGATTCACAA
CAATCGCCGTCTTTGGTGATGTAATTCTTGACGGCGTTGGCGTCTTTGGCTGCTTGTATGTTTGGGTGAA
AATTGGTCGACCTTCTGGGGTGAGTAAGGTCGAAAAATCTCTTATTCTTGATGTTGGACTTTCCAGAGAG
TTGGATGAGACAGTGAAGGTGTGGGAATCCGTCCGAGTGCTCCTCTCTGGCAACTCGAATATATGTTGGT
TTGACGACTGACCATGATAAGGTTTGAAGCATTTGAAGAGCTTCATTTTTTGGGATATCGCACTTGGGAT
AGGTTAAGAAAATATGTCTGGCTTGTAAACGAAAAGAATCGGGGTTTCTAGGCATTTTTTAAATAGTGAC
CCAGGACTCAAAAACTAGCTCTCAACTTCTCTCATATGTTGTGGAGTCTGGAGTCCTTTATATATGTTTA
CGCTATAGAAGGCATTTGGGGACTCTCCCGGGCCCACCATAGGACTCCATACCGCGGCCATCTATATAAT
ATTACTGATGGCCGCGCGGATTTTGGAGCCCCCTTTTGTCGTTAGCGCGACCTTTAATTCAAATTAAAGG
TTGCTTTTTTCTATCGTCCAATCATTTTGCGCCTGACTAGCCTAGATATTAGCAACAACTTCGCGACTAA
GTTGTTGACCGTCAAGTATAAATTAATGGGCTTATGGCCCAATGGGTATAGAGCAAAATGCCCAAGCGTG
ATGCCCCGTGGCGCTTATTAGCGGGTACGTCTAAGGTAAGTCGAAATGCCAACTACTCTCCCTTGAGAGT
ATTGGGCCCTAAAGTTAATAAGGGACCTCGAGGGGGGGCCCGGTACCCGGGGATCCTCTAGAGTCGACCT
GCAGGCATGCAAGCTTGGCACTGGCCGTCGTTTTACAACGTCGTGACTGGGAAAACCCTGGCGTTACCCA
ACTTAATCGCCTTGCAGCACATCCCCCTTTCGCCAGCTGGCGTAATAGCGAAGAGGCCCGCACCGATCGC
CCTTCCCAACAGTTGCGCAGCCTGAATGGCGAATGCTAGAGCAGCTTGAGCTTGGATCAGATTGTCGTTT
CCCGCCTTCAGTTTAAACTATCAGTGTTTGACAGGATATATTGGCGGGTAAACCTAAGAGAAAAGAGCGT
TTATTAGAATAATCGGATATTTAAAAGGGCGTGAAAAGGTTTATCCGTTCGTCCATTTGTATGTGCATGC
CAACCACAGGGTTCCCCTCGGGATCAAAGTACTTTGATCCAACCCCTCCGCTGCTATAGTGCAGTCGGCT
TCTGACGTTCAGTGCAGCCGTCTTCTGAAAACGACATGTCGCACAAGTCCTAAGTTACGCGACAGGCTGC
CGCCCTGCCCTTTTCCTGGCGTTTTCTTGTCGCGTGTTTTAGTCGCATAAAGTAGAATACTTGCGACTAG
AACCGGAGACATTACGCCATGAACAAGAGCGCCGCCGCTGGCCTGCTGGGCTATGCCCGCGTCAGCACCG
ACGACCAGGACTTGACCAACCAACGGGCCGAACTGCACGCGGCCGGCTGCACCAAGCTGTTTTCCGAGAA
GATCACCGGCACCAGGCGCGACCGCCCGGAGCTGGCCAGGATGCTTGACCACCTACGCCCTGGCGACGTT
GTGACAGTGACCAGGCTAGACCGCCTGGCCCGCAGCACCCGCGACCTACTGGACATTGCCGAGCGCATCC
AGGAGGCCGGCGCGGGCCTGCGTAGCCTGGCAGAGCCGTGGGCCGACACCACCACGCCGGCCGGCCGCAT
GGTGTTGACCGTGTTCGCCGGCATTGCCGAGTTCGAGCGTTCCCTAATCATCGACCGCACCCGGAGCGGG
CGCGAGGCCGCCAAGGCCCGAGGCGTGAAGTTTGGCCCCCGCCCTACCCTCACCCCGGCACAGATCGCGC
ACGCCCGCGAGCTGATCGACCAGGAAGGCCGCACCGTGAAAGAGGCGGCTGCACTGCTTGGCGTGCATCG
CTCGACCCTGTACCGCGCACTTGAGCGCAGCGAGGAAGTGACGCCCACCGAGGCCAGGCGGCGCGGTGCC
TTCCGTGAGGACGCATTGACCGAGGCCGACGCCCTGGCGGCCGCCGAGAATGAACGCCAAGAGGAACAAG
CATGAAACCGCACCAGGACGGCCAGGACGAACCGTTTTTCATTACCGAAGAGATCGAGGCGGAGATGATC
GCGGCCGGGTACGTGTTCGAGCCGCCCGCGCACGTCTCAACCGTGCGGCTGCATGAAATCCTGGCCGGTT
TGTCTGATGCCAAGCTGGCGGCCTGGCCGGCCAGCTTGGCCGCTGAAGAAACCGAGCGCCGCCGTCTAAA
AAGGTGATGTGTATTTGAGTAAAACAGCTTGCGTCATGCGGTCGCTGCGTATATGATGCGATGAGTAAAT
AAACAAATACGCAAGGGGAACGCATGAAGGTTATCGCTGTACTTAACCAGAAAGGCGGGTCAGGCAAGAC
GACCATCGCAACCCATCTAGCCCGCGCCCTGCAACTCGCCGGGGCCGATGTTCTGTTAGTCGATTCCGAT
CCCCAGGGCAGTGCCCGCGATTGGGCGGCCGTGCGGGAAGATCAACCGCTAACCGTTGTCGGCATCGACC
GCCCGACGATTGACCGCGACGTGAAGGCCATCGGCCGGCGCGACTTCGTAGTGATCGACGGAGCGCCCCA
GGCGGCGGACTTGGCTGTGTCCGCGATCAAGGCAGCCGACTTCGTGCTGATTCCGGTGCAGCCAAGCCCT
TACGACATATGGGCCACCGCCGACCTGGTGGAGCTGGTTAAGCAGCGCATTGAGGTCACGGATGGAAGGC
TACAAGCGGCCTTTGTCGTGTCGCGGGCGATCAAAGGCACGCGCATCGGCGGTGAGGTTGCCGAGGCGCT
GGCCGGGTACGAGCTGCCCATTCTTGAGTCCCGTATCACGCAGCGCGTGAGCTACCCAGGCACTGCCGCC
GCCGGCACAACCGTTCTTGAATCAGAACCCGAGGGCGACGCTGCCCGCGAGGTCCAGGCGCTGGCCGCTG
AAATTAAATCAAAACTCATTTGAGTTAATGAGGTAAAGAGAAAATGAGCAAAAGCACAAACACGCTAAGT
GCCGGCCGTCCGAGCGCACGCAGCAGCAAGGCTGCAACGTTGGCCAGCCTGGCAGACACGCCAGCCATGA
AGCGGGTCAACTTTCAGTTGCCGGCGGAGGATCACACCAAGCTGAAGATGTACGCGGTACGCCAAGGCAA
GACCATTACCGAGCTGCTATCTGAATACATCGCGCAGCTACCAGAGTAAATGAGCAAATGAATAAATGAG
TAGATGAATTTTAGCGGCTAAAGGAGGCGGCATGGAAAATCAAGAACAACCAGGCACCGACGCCGTGGAA
TGCCCCATGTGTGGAGGAACGGGCGGTTGGCCAGGCGTAAGCGGCTGGGTTGCCTGCCGGCCCTGCAATG
GCACTGGAACCCCCAAGCCCGAGGAATCGGCGTGAGCGGTCGCAAACCATCCGGCCCGGTACAAATCGGC
GCGGCGCTGGGTGATGACCTGGTGGAGAAGTTGAAGGCCGCGCAGGCCGCCCAGCGGCAACGCATCGAGG
CAGAAGCACGCCCCGGTGAATCGTGGCAAGCGGCCGCTGATCGAATCCGCAAAGAATCCCGGCAACCGCC
GGCAGCCGGTGCGCCGTCGATTAGGAAGCCGCCCAAGGGCGACGAGCAACCAGATTTTTTCGTTCCGATG
CTCTATGACGTGGGCACCCGCGATAGTCGCAGCATCATGGACGTGGCCGTTTTCCGTCTGTCGAAGCGTG
ACCGACGAGCTGGCGAGGTGATCCGCTACGAGCTTCCAGACGGGCACGTAGAGGTTTCCGCAGGGCCGGC
CGGCATGGCCAGTGTGTGGGATTACGACCTGGTACTGATGGCGGTTTCCCATCTAACCGAATCCATGAAC
CGATACCGGGAAGGGAAGGGAGACAAGCCCGGCCGCGTGTTCCGTCCACACGTTGCGGACGTACTCAAGT
TCTGCCGGCGAGCCGATGGCGGAAAGCAGAAAGACGACCTGGTAGAAACCTGCATTCGGTTAAACACCAC
GCACGTTGCCATGCAGCGTACGAAGAAGGCCAAGAACGGCCGCCTGGTGACGGTATCCGAGGGTGAAGCC
TTGATTAGCCGCTACAAGATCGTAAAGAGCGAAACCGGGCGGCCGGAGTACATCGAGATCGAGCTAGCTG
ATTGGATGTACCGCGAGATCACAGAAGGCAAGAACCCGGACGTGCTGACGGTTCACCCCGATTACTTTTT
GATCGATCCCGGCATCGGCCGTTTTCTCTACCGCCTGGCACGCCGCGCCGCAGGCAAGGCAGAAGCCAGA
TGGTTGTTCAAGACGATCTACGAACGCAGTGGCAGCGCCGGAGAGTTCAAGAAGTTCTGTTTCACCGTGC
GCAAGCTGATCGGGTCAAATGACCTGCCGGAGTACGATTTGAAGGAGGAGGCGGGGCAGGCTGGCCCGAT
CCTAGTCATGCGCTACCGCAACCTGATCGAGGGCGAAGCATCCGCCGGTTCCTAATGTACGGAGCAGATG
CTAGGGCAAATTGCCCTAGCAGGGGAAAAAGGTCGAAAAGGTGTCTTTCCTGTGGATAGCACGTACATTG
GGAACCCAAAGCCGTACATTGGGAACCGGAACCCGTACATTGGGAACCCAAAGCCGTACATTGGGAACCG
GTCACACATGTAAGTGACTGATATAAAAGAGAAAAAAGGCGATTTTTCCGCCTAAAACTCTTTAAAACTT
ATTAAAACTCTTAAAACCCGCCTGGCCTGTGCATAACTGTCTGGCCAGCGCACAGCCGAAGAGCTGCAAA
AAGCGCCTACCCTTCGGTCGCTGCGCTCCCTACGCCCCGCCGCTTCGCGTCGGCCTATCGCGGCCGCTGG
CCGCTCAAAAATGGCTGGCCTACGGCCAGGCAATCTACCAGGGCGCGGACAAGCCGCGCCGTCGCCACTC
GACCGCCGGCGCCCACATCAAGGCACCCTGCCTCGCGCGTTTCGGTGATGACGGTGAAAACCTCTGACAC
ATGCAGCTCCCGGAGACGGTCACAGCTTGTCTGTAAGCGGATGCCGGGAGCAGACAAGCCCGTCAGGGCG
CGTCAGCGGGTGTTGGCGGGTGTCGGGGCGCAGCCATGACCCAGTCACGTAGCGATAGCGGAGTGTATAC
TGGCTTAACTATGCGGCATCAGAGCAGATTGTACTGAGAGTGCACCATATGCGGTGTGAAATACCGCACA
GATGCGTAAGGAGAAAATACCGCATCAGGCGCTCTTCCGCTTCCTCGCTCACTGACTCGCTGCGCTCGGT
CGTTCGGCTGCGGCGAGCGGTATCAGCTCACTCAAAGGCGGTAATACGGTTATCCACAGAATCAGGGGAT
AACGCAGGAAAGAACATGTGAGCAAAAGGCCAGCAAAAGGCCAGGAACCGTAAAAAGGCCGCGTTGCTGG
CGTTTTTCCATAGGCTCCGCCCCCCTGACGAGCATCACAAAAATCGACGCTCAAGTCAGAGGTGGCGAAA
CCCGACAGGACTATAAAGATACCAGGCGTTTCCCCCTGGAAGCTCCCTCGTGCGCTCTCCTGTTCCGACC
CTGCCGCTTACCGGATACCTGTCCGCCTTTCTCCCTTCGGGAAGCGTGGCGCTTTCTCATAGCTCACGCT
GTAGGTATCTCAGTTCGGTGTAGGTCGTTCGCTCCAAGCTGGGCTGTGTGCACGAACCCCCCGTTCAGCC
CGACCGCTGCGCCTTATCCGGTAACTATCGTCTTGAGTCCAACCCGGTAAGACACGACTTATCGCCACTG
GCAGCAGCCACTGGTAACAGGATTAGCAGAGCGAGGTATGTAGGCGGTGCTACAGAGTTCTTGAAGTGGT
GGCCTAACTACGGCTACACTAGAAGGACAGTATTTGGTATCTGCGCTCTGCTGAAGCCAGTTACCTTCGG
AAAAAGAGTTGGTAGCTCTTGATCCGGCAAACAAACCACCGCTGGTAGCGGTGGTTTTTTTGTTTGCAAG
CAGCAGATTACGCGCAGAAAAAAAGGATCTCAAGAAGATCCTTTGATCTTTTCTACGGGGTCTGACGCTC
AGTGGAACGAAAACTCACGTTAAGGGATTTTGGTCATGCATTCTAGGTACTAAAACAATTCATCCAGTAA
AATATAATATTTTATTTTCTCCCAATCAGGCTTGATCCCCAGTAAGTCAAAAAATAGCTCGACATACTGT
TCTTCCCCGATATCCTCCCTGATCGACCGGACGCAGAAGGCAATGTCATACCACTTGTCCGCCCTGCCGC
TTCTCCCAAGATCAATAAAGCCACTTACTTTGCCATCTTTCACAAAGATGTTGCTGTCTCCCAGGTCGCC
GTGGGAAAAGACAAGTTCCTCTTCGGGCTTTTCCGTCTTTAAAAAATCATACAGCTCGCGCGGATCTTTA
AATGGAGTGTCTTCTTCCCAGTTTTCGCAATCCACATCGGCCAGATCGTTATTCAGTAAGTAATCCAATT
CGGCTAAGCGGCTGTCTAAGCTATTCGTATAGGGACAATCCGATATGTCGATGGAGTGAAAGAGCCTGAT
GCACTCCGCATACAGCTCGATAATCTTTTCAGGGCTTTGTTCATCTTCATACTCTTCCGAGCAAAGGACG
CCATCGGCCTCACTCATGAGCAGATTGCTCCAGCCATCATGCCGTTCAAAGTGCAGGACCTTTGGAACAG
GCAGCTTTCCTTCCAGCCATAGCATCATGTCCTTTTCCCGTTCCACATCATAGGTGGTCCCTTTATACCG
GCTGTCCGTCATTTTTAAATATAGGTTTTCATTTTCTCCCACCAGCTTATATACCTTAGCAGGAGACATT
CCTTCCGTATCTTTTACGCAGCGGTATTTTTCGATCAGTTTTTTCAATTCCGGTGATATTCTCATTTTAG
CCATTTATTATTTCCTTCCTCTTTTCTACAGTATTTAAAGATACCCCAAGAAGCTAATTATAACAAGACG
AACTCCAATTCACTGTTCCTTGCATTCTAAAACCTTAAATACCAGAAAACAGCTTTTTCAAAGTTGTTTT
CAAAGTTGGCGTATAACATAGTATCGACGGAGCCGATTTTGAAACCGCGGTGATCACAGGCAGCAACGCT
CTGTCATCGTTACAATCAACATGCTACCCTCCGCGAGATCATCCGTGTTTCAAACCCGGCAGCTTAGTTG
CCGTTCTTCCGAATAGCATCGGTAACATGAGCAAAGTCTGCCGCCTTACAACGGCTCTCCCGCTGACGCC
GTCCCGGACTGATGGGCTGCCTGTATCGAGTGGTGATTTTGTGCCGAGCTGCCGGTCGGGGAGCTGTTGG
CTGGCTGGTGGCAGGATATATTGTGGTGTAAACAAATTGACGCTTAGACAACTTAATAACACATTGCGGA
CGTTTTTAATGTACTGAATTAACGCCGAATTAATTCGGGGATAGCCCTTTGGTCTTCTGAGACTGTATCT
TTGATATTCTTGGAGTAGACGAGAGTGTCGTGCTCCACCATGTTGGCAAGCTGCTCTAGCCAATACGCAA
ACCGCCTCTCCCCGCGCGTTGGCCGATTCATTAATGCAGCTGGCACGACAGGTTTCCCGACTGGAAAGCG
GGCAGTGAGCGCAACGCAATTAATGTGAGTTAGCTCACTCATTAGGCACCCCAGGCTTTACACTTTATGC
TTCCGGCTCGTATGTTGTGTGGAATTGTGAGCGGATAACAATTTCACACAGGAAACAGCTATGACATGAT
TACG
Features (pLannotate 1.2.2; 35 found; start..end, strand, type, name):
     19..120     -  CDS            MVP_ABMVW (fragment): Experimental evidence at protein level: Swiss-Prot protein existence level 1. Transports viral genome to neighboring plant cells directly through plasmosdesmata, without any budding. The movement protein allows efficient cell to cell propagation, by bypassing the host cell wall barrier. Begomovirus genome is shuttled out of nucleus by Nuclear shuttle protein (NSP) and the movement protein transports the DNA-NSP complex to cell plasmodesmata and facilitates further movement across the cell wall. From Abutilon mosaic virus (isolate West India) (AbMV).
    938..1111    -  polyA_signal   CaMV poly(A) signal: cauliflower mosaic virus polyadenylation signal
   1156..1863    -  CDS            mCherry: mCherry is a basic (constitutively fluorescent) red fluorescent protein published in 2004, derived from Discosoma sp.. It is reported to be a very rapidly-maturing monomer with low acid sensitivity.
   1870..2304    -  CDS            H2B10_ARATH: Experimental evidence at protein level: Swiss-Prot protein existence level 1. Core component of nucleosome. Nucleosomes wrap and compact DNA into chromatin, limiting DNA accessibility to the cellular machineries which require DNA as a template. Histones thereby play a central role in transcription regulation, DNA repair, DNA replication and chromosomal stability. DNA accessibility is regulated via a complex set of post-translational modifications of histones, also called histone code, and nucleosome remodeling. From Arabidopsis thaliana (Mouse-ear cress).
   2306..2651    -  promoter       CaMV 35S promoter: strong constitutive promoter from cauliflower mosaic virus
   2681..2855    -  polyA_signal   CaMV poly(A) signal: cauliflower mosaic virus polyadenylation signal
   2859..2945    -  CDS            VC155 (fragment): C-terminal fragment of mVenus for use in bimolecular fluorescence complementation (BiFC) (Kodama and Hu, 2010)
   2955..3896    -  CDS            BZIP63: BZP63_ARATH - Also known as BZO2H3. Experimental evidence at protein level: Swiss-Prot protein existence level 1. Transcription factor involved in controlling responses to starvation (PubMed:26263501). BZIP2-BZIP63-KIN10 complex binds to the ETFQO promoter to up-regulate its transcription (PubMed:29348240). From Arabidopsis thaliana (Mouse-ear cress).
   3904..4249    -  promoter       CaMV 35S promoter: strong constitutive promoter from cauliflower mosaic virus
   4279..4453    -  polyA_signal   CaMV poly(A) signal: cauliflower mosaic virus polyadenylation signal
   4457..5089    -  CDS            Venus (fragment): Venus is a basic (constitutively fluorescent) yellow fluorescent protein published in 2002, derived from Aequorea victoria. It is reported to be a rapidly-maturing weak dimer with moderate acid sensitivity.
   5164..5840    -  promoter       CaMV 35S promoter (enhanced): cauliflower mosaic virus 35S promoter with a duplicated enhancer region
   5889..6047    -  CDS            MVP_ABMVW (fragment): Experimental evidence at protein level: Swiss-Prot protein existence level 1. Transports viral genome to neighboring plant cells directly through plasmosdesmata, without any budding. The movement protein allows efficient cell to cell propagation, by bypassing the host cell wall barrier. Begomovirus genome is shuttled out of nucleus by Nuclear shuttle protein (NSP) and the movement protein transports the DNA-NSP complex to cell plasmodesmata and facilitates further movement across the cell wall. From Abutilon mosaic virus (isolate West India) (AbMV).
   7124..7477    -  CDS            PDS (fragment): PDS_SOLLC - Experimental evidence at protein level: Swiss-Prot protein existence level 1. Converts phytoene into zeta-carotene via the intermediary of phytofluene by the symmetrical introduction of two double bonds at the C-11 and C-11' positions of phytoene with a concomitant isomerization of two neighboring double bonds at the C9 and C9' positions from trans to cis. From Solanum lycopersicum (Tomato) (Lycopersicon esculentum).
   7471..7560    +  CDS            CAPSD_ABMVW (fragment): Experimental evidence at protein level: Swiss-Prot protein existence level 1. Encapsidates the viral DNA into characteristic twinned ('geminate') particles. Binds the genomic viral ssDNA and shuttles it into and out of the cell nucleus. The CP of bipartite geminiviruses is not required for cell-to-cell or systemic movement. From Abutilon mosaic virus (isolate West India) (AbMV).
   7563..7958    -  CDS            REN_TGMVY: Experimental evidence at protein level: Swiss-Prot protein existence level 1. Increases viral DNA accumulation. Enhances infectivity and symptom expression (By similarity). From Tomato golden mosaic virus (strain Yellow vein) (TGMV).
   8036..9085    -  CDS            REP_BGYMJ: Experimental evidence at protein level: Swiss-Prot protein existence level 1. Essential for the replication of viral ssDNA. The closed circular ssDNA genome is first converted to a superhelical dsDNA. Rep binds a specific region at the genome origin of replication. It introduces an endonucleolytic nick within the conserved sequence 5'- TAATATTAC-3' in the intergenic region of the genome present in all geminiviruses, thereby initiating the rolling circle replication (RCR). Following cleavage, binds covalently to the 5'-phosphate of DNA as a tyrosyl ester. The cleavage gives rise to a free 3'-OH
   9438..9542    +  CDS            CAPSD_ABMVW (fragment): Experimental evidence at protein level: Swiss-Prot protein existence level 1. Encapsidates the viral DNA into characteristic twinned ('geminate') particles. Binds the genomic viral ssDNA and shuttles it into and out of the cell nucleus. The CP of bipartite geminiviruses is not required for cell-to-cell or systemic movement. From Abutilon mosaic virus (isolate West India) (AbMV).
   9561..9606    +  misc_feature   MCS (fragment): pUC18/19 multiple cloning site
   9609..9763    +  CDS            lacZα (fragment): LacZα fragment of β-galactosidase; lacZ fragment
   9829..9853    +  misc_feature   RB T-DNA repeat: right border repeat from nopaline C58 T-DNA
  10193..10594   +  CDS            Y4CG_SINFN (fragment): Protein inferred from homology: Swiss-Prot protein existence level 3. From Sinorhizobium fredii (strain NBRC 101917 / NGR234).
  11154..11783   +  CDS            pVS1 StaA: stability protein from the Pseudomonas plasmid pVS1 (Heeb et al., 2000)
  12212..13285   +  CDS            pVS1 RepA: replication protein from the Pseudomonas plasmid pVS1 (Heeb et al., 2000)
  13351..13545   +  rep_origin     pVS1 oriV: origin of replication for the Pseudomonas plasmid pVS1 (Heeb et al., 2000)
  13748..13787   +  CDS            rop (fragment): Rop protein, which maintains plasmids at low copy number; rop
  13889..14029   +  misc_feature   bom: basis of mobility region from pBR322
  14215..14803   -  rep_origin     ori: high-copy-number ColE1/pMB1/pBR322/pUC origin of replication
  14890..15684   -  CDS            KanR: aminoglycoside phosphotransferase; aphA-3; confers resistance to kanamycin
  16109..16133   +  misc_feature   LB T-DNA repeat: left border repeat from nopaline C58 T-DNA
  16211..16284   -  promoter       CaMV 35S promoter (enhanced) (fragment): cauliflower mosaic virus 35S promoter with a duplicated enhancer region
  16300..16388   +  CDS            lacI (fragment): lac repressor; lacI; The lac repressor binds to the lac operator to inhibit transcription in E. coli. This inhibition can be relieved by adding lactose or isopropyl-β-D-thiogalactopyranoside (IPTG).
  16401..16422   +  protein_bind   CAP binding site: CAP binding activates transcription in the presence of cAMP. E. coli catabolite activator protein
  16437..16467   +  promoter       lac promoter: promoter for the E. coli lac operon
  16471..16493   +  protein_bind   lac operator (fragment): The lac repressor binds to the lac operator to inhibit transcription in E. coli. This inhibition can be relieved by adding lactose or isopropyl-β-D-thiogalactopyranoside (IPTG). lac repressor encoded by lacI
