[The description below was written by a language model from this plasmid's Addgene catalogue record and pLannotate feature annotations shown in this document.]
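Description:
pVTHV3-(nV+AtbZIP63-cV) is a 16.5 kb plant expression plasmid built on the pJRT.Agro.CLCrVA.008 backbone, a binary T-DNA vector. The feature table shows nopaline-type left and right border repeats. It also shows the pVS1 replication and stability functions (RepA, StaA, oriV) that maintain binary vectors in Agrobacterium, a high-copy ColE1/pUC-type origin with a pBR322 bom site for propagation in E. coli, and a kanamycin resistance gene (aphA-3) for bacterial selection. No plant selectable marker is annotated. Within the T-DNA there are begomovirus-like sequences, annotated by homology to related geminiviruses. These include full-length Rep and REN (replication enhancer) reading frames, capsid protein fragments and movement protein fragments that flank the expression cassettes. A fragment matching tomato phytoene desaturase is also annotated; the record does not explain its role.

The payload is an all-in-one bimolecular fluorescence complementation (BiFC) design made of three tandem cassettes, each ending in a CaMV poly(A) signal. An enhanced CaMV 35S promoter drives a Venus fragment, evidently the N-terminal half (nV), with no fusion partner annotated. A second 35S promoter drives Arabidopsis bZIP63, a transcription factor, fused at its C-terminus to a C-terminal Venus fragment (cV). A third 35S promoter expresses Arabidopsis histone H2B fused to mCherry, which would plausibly serve as a red nuclear marker and a control for transformed cells. The stated purpose is to study AtbZIP63 self-interaction. Because nV appears to be unfused here, the construct may act as the negative-control pairing in that assay, although the record does not say so.
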