Addgene plasmid #234926: pVTHV3-(nV+AtbZIP63-cV)
Purpose: This all-in-one bimolecular fluorescence complementation (BiFC) vector is used to study the self-interation of AtbZIP63 proteins
Depositing lab: Guoli Song. Depositing organization: Institute of Cotton Research (ICR), CAAS. Publication: An all-in-one plant virus-based vector toolkit for streamlined gene silencing, overexpression, and genome editing. Hao Y, Yuan Z, Li Y, Zuo D, Cheng H, Wang Q, Zhang Y, Lv L, Liu J, Song G. Plant Commun. 2025 May 19:101379. doi: 10.1016/j.xplc.2025.101379. PubMed 40394900.
Backbone
  Vector backbone: pJRT.Agro.CLCrVA.008
  Backbone manufacturer: Tuttle et al Plant Methods. 2012 Aug 1;8(1):27. doi: 10.1186/1746-4811-8-27.
  Vector type: Plant Expression
Growth in bacteria
  Bacterial resistance: Kanamycin, 50 μg/mL
  Growth temperature: 37°C
  Growth strain: DH5alpha
  Copy number: High Copy
Gene/Insert
  Gene/Insert name: nV+AtbZIP63-cV
  Species: A. thaliana (mustard weed)
  Cloning method: Other
Terms and licenses: Academic/Nonprofit Terms; Industry Terms: Not Available to Industry
How to cite: pVTHV3-(nV+AtbZIP63-cV) was a gift from Guoli Song (Addgene plasmid # 234926 ; http://n2t.net/addgene:234926 ; RRID:Addgene_234926)
